Addgene plasmid #28035: pTGV-Express-Tet SMR5918
Purpose: (Empty Backbone)
Depositing lab: Susan Rosenberg. Depositing organization: Baylor College of Medicine. Publication: The TGV transgenic vectors for single-copy gene expression from the Escherichia coli chromosome. Gumbiner-Russo LM, Lombardo MJ, Ponder RG, Rosenberg SM. Gene. 2001 Jul 25. 273(1):97-104. 10.1016/S0378-1119(01)00565-0 PubMed 11483365.
Backbone
  Vector backbone: n/a
  Backbone size (bp): 8493
  Vector type: Bacterial Expression
Growth in bacteria
  Bacterial resistance: Tetracycline, 10 μg/mL
  Growth temperature: 37°C
  Growth strain: DH5alpha
  Copy number: Unknown
Gene/Insert
  Gene/Insert name: None
  Cloning method: Restriction Enzyme
  Sequencing primers: 5′ n/a
Terms and licenses: Academic/Nonprofit Terms; Industry Terms: Not Available to Industry
Depositor comments: Note that Addgene's sequencing results found a 1 nucleotide deletion at bp# 4286 when compared with the sequence provided by the depositing laboratory. This deletion is not known to affect plasmid function.
How to cite: pTGV-Express-Tet SMR5918 was a gift from Susan Rosenberg (Addgene plasmid # 28035 ; http://n2t.net/addgene:28035 ; RRID:Addgene_28035)
