[The description below was written by a language model from this plasmid's Addgene catalogue record and pLannotate feature annotations shown in this document.]
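Description:
pTGV-Express-Tet SMR5918 is an 8,493 bp empty bacterial expression backbone from the TGV ("transgenic vector") series, which was designed for placing genes in single copy on the Escherichia coli chromosome. As a plasmid it replicates from a ColE1/pMB1-type origin (a fragment of the pBR322 bom region is also annotated). It carries two resistance genes: an AmpR β-lactamase cassette in the plasmid backbone and a tetA tetracycline efflux gene driven by its tet promoter. The catalogue lists tetracycline as the selection, and copy number is recorded as unknown.

The functional cassette is flanked by E. coli K-12 chromosomal sequences. A ybhJ fragment and ybhC lie on one side, and ybhB, bioA and a bioB fragment lie on the other. This layout suggests that the chromosomal segments act as homology arms, so that recombination would carry the intervening DNA into the ybhC–ybhB/bio region of the genome, although the record does not describe the integration procedure. The ampicillin marker and the origin lie outside the arms. The tetA marker lies between them, together with an expression region made up of a short lacI fragment, a CAP binding site, the lac promoter and operator, an SP6 promoter and a partial araBAD promoter annotation. No insert is present, and genes of interest are added by restriction cloning. The lac elements imply IPTG- or lactose-responsive transcription of a cloned gene, provided the host supplies lac repressor, since only a fragment of lacI is annotated. A short RSF ori fragment is also called and is probably a remnant of vector construction.

The repository's sequencing found a single-nucleotide deletion relative to the depositor's sequence, which is not known to affect function.
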