Features (pLannotate 1.2.2; 19 found; start..end, strand, type, name):
    535..605     +  ncRNA          naRNA4 (fragment): Accession: RF02564 - Nucleoid-associated noncoding RNA 4 (CssrE)
    678..1955    -  CDS            ybhC: YBHC_ECOLI - Experimental evidence at protein level: Swiss-Prot protein existence level 1. Putative thioesterase. Does not bind pectin, and has no pectinesterase activity. From Escherichia coli (strain K12).
   2211..3398    -  CDS            tetA: TCR3_ECOLX - Experimental evidence at protein level: Swiss-Prot protein existence level 1. Resistance to tetracycline by an active tetracycline efflux. This is an energy-dependent process that decreases the accumulation of the antibiotic in whole cells. This protein functions as a metal- tetracycline/H(+) antiporter. From Escherichia coli. This protein is used as a marker in many commonly used cloning vectors, such as pBR322 and pACYC184.
   3446..3474    -  promoter       tet promoter: E. coli promoter for tetracycline efflux protein gene
   3490..3614    +  rep_origin     RSF ori (fragment): Plasmids containing the RSF 1030 origin of replication can be propagated in E. coli cells that contain additional plasmids with compatible origins.
   3616..3708    +  CDS            lacI (fragment): lac repressor; lacI; The lac repressor binds to the lac operator to inhibit transcription in E. coli. This inhibition can be relieved by adding lactose or isopropyl-β-D-thiogalactopyranoside (IPTG).
   3721..3742    +  protein_bind   CAP binding site: CAP binding activates transcription in the presence of cAMP. E. coli catabolite activator protein
   3757..3787    +  promoter       lac promoter: promoter for the E. coli lac operon
   3795..3811    +  protein_bind   lac operator: The lac repressor binds to the lac operator to inhibit transcription in E. coli. This inhibition can be relieved by adding lactose or isopropyl-β-D-thiogalactopyranoside (IPTG). lac repressor encoded by lacI
   3853..3871    +  promoter       SP6 promoter: promoter for bacteriophage SP6 RNA polymerase
   4033..4198    +  promoter       araBAD promoter: araBAD; promoter of the L-arabinose operon of E. coli; the araC regulatory gene is transcribed in the opposite direction (Guzman et al., 1995)
   4369..4842    -  CDS            ybhB: YBHB_ECOLI - Experimental evidence at protein level: Swiss-Prot protein existence level 1. From Escherichia coli (strain K12).
   4904..6190    -  CDS            bioA: BIOA_ECOLI - Experimental evidence at protein level: Swiss-Prot protein existence level 1. Catalyzes the transfer of the alpha-amino group from S- adenosyl-L-methionine (SAM) to 7-keto-8-aminopelargonic acid (KAPA) to form 7,8-diaminopelargonic acid (DAPA). It is the only animotransferase known to utilize SAM as an amino donor (PubMed:1092681). Complements a bioU deletion in Synechocystis PCC 6803 (PubMed:32042199). From Escherichia coli (strain K12).
   6277..6414    +  CDS            bioB (fragment): BIOB_ECOLI - Experimental evidence at protein level: Swiss-Prot protein existence level 1. Catalyzes the conversion of dethiobiotin (DTB) to biotin by the insertion of a sulfur atom into dethiobiotin via a radical-based mechanism. From Escherichia coli (strain K12).
   6453..6499    +  misc_feature   bom (fragment): basis of mobility region from pBR322
   6685..7273    -  rep_origin     ori: high-copy-number ColE1/pMB1/pBR322/pUC origin of replication
   7444..8304    -  CDS            AmpR: β-lactamase; bla; confers resistance to ampicillin, carbenicillin, and related antibiotics
   8305..8409    -  promoter       AmpR promoter: bla
   8491..438     +  CDS            ybhJ (fragment) (across the origin): YBHJ_ECOLI - Protein inferred from homology: Swiss-Prot protein existence level 3. From Escherichia coli (strain K12).
>Addgene plasmid #28035 | pTGV-Express-Tet SMR5918 | depositor full sequence | sequence record 13265 | Author sequence
GCCCTGGCGCGCCTAGGCCATATGGGCCCGGGCGAGCATATTGATCCGCTGCAAACTGAAATTGGCAGCA
TGGTCTATGCGGTGAAACCAGGCGATGGTTCTGCGCGTGAACAGGCGGCGAGCTGCCAGCGTGTGATTGG
CGGTCTGGCGAATATTGCCGAGGAGTACGCGACTAAACGCTATCGTTCTAACGTCATCAACTGGGGGATG
TTACCGCTGCAAATGGCGGAAGTACCAACCTTTGAAGTGGGGGATTACATTTACATCCCTGGCATTAAAG
CGGCGCTGGATAATCCGGGTACGACGTTTAAAGGTTATGTGATCCATGAAGATGCGCCGGTAACGGAAAT
TACGCTCTATATGGAAAGTCTGACTGCTGAAGAGCGCGAGATTATCAAGGCGGGTAGTTTGATTAACTTC
AATAAAAACCGTCAGATGTAAAAAGCGCCATGTGAATGTAGGTCGCATTCGGCACTTATTGTCGGATGCG
ATGCTTGCGCATCTTATCCGACCTACGAATCGCATCGAATCTGTAGGCCAGATAAGGCATTTTCGCAGCA
TCCGGCACTTATTGTCGGATGCGATGCTTGCGCATCTTATCCGACCTACAAATCGCATCGAACCGTAGGC
CGGATAAGGCGTTTACGCCGCATCCGGCAAATAGTTAATTGCTCTTACTTCTTCGCCTCTGCAACCACTT
TACTACCCACGCCGCGGTTATTGTATTCCCACATGCGGTTGTAGTTAGTGTCATTCAGATTGCGCTGTAT
TTCGTCGTTATCATCTACGCTGCCGGTATTACCCGCAAACGGACGATTAGAGATCACCGCATCGGCCCAC
GGTTTAGCCGTGTTAAAACCTTCGTTGATGGCGCTATCACGGATCACCACCTGACCGTTGGTATTGGCAT
CAACATCCAGCGAGCGGCCCAGTTGCGCCACACCATCACCGAAAGCATTGAAACGGCTGTTTACGGCGAG
GAAACCGTAGTAAATGTTGGACAGCGTAGCCGGTGCAAACACATACGCTTCTTGCTGAGTACGTGAGTTC
ACCACGCGGAATTCGGTGTTATCGAACACCACTGCGCCGCGACCAGAAACGATATCCACATCCCCTTCAA
TGTAGCTGTTGGTCACCAGCGTACGCGGCTGACGATTCGTTTCCAGACGGTTCTGCACACCGCTGTTGGT
GACAAAGAAGGTGTTCTGACGACCGAGAATGTTAACGTTGTTAATCTGTACCTGGTCACCATCAGTACGC
AGTGCCACCGCCGGATGGTTACCTGCATCTACGCTATCGCCCAGCGTGTTTTCGATGGTCAGATTTTGCA
GTTGCAGGCCATTGTTTTGTGACCAGAAGACCGCAGAGCAGAGAACACCGATACTGTCGCTGCGTTTGCT
CTGGCAGCTATCGTACATATACCACGCTGGTTTACCTGGCATATATTTGCCGCGCGGGTTGACGTCGTGA
CGCCAGTCGGCAGGGCTCATGCCACCATCAAGGGAAAGCCCAATCTTCACATCAATCGGTTTTTCACCTG
TACCGTACAGAGTAATTCCACCCGGAGCGGCAGGGACATATACCGTTCCCTGATACTCACCAGGCATCAC
GGCAATATACTGGCGCTTGTTGGTACGCTTGATAATTGCCGCATCTACCGCCGCCTGAATCGTGGTATGC
GTTACACCTTGAGTGCCCGCCGGGCCGACAACAAAGTCAGGTTGCGCAGGCAGGGTAATCGGGGAAGGAT
TCCACGCTGCAGCACCTGGTGTCAGGGATGCAAAATAGTGTTGAGCATCGAAATTCTGCGCTTCTTTTGC
CGACAGAATCGGGCGAGAAGAGGTACCAGGCGCGGTTTGATCAGAAGGACGTTGATCGGGCGGGGTTGAG
CTACAGGCGGTCAGCGTCACGCCAAAAGCCAATGCCAGCGCCAGACGGGAAACTGAAAATGTGTTCACAG
GTTGCTCCGGGCTATGAAATAGAAAAATGAATCCGTTGAAGGCATGTCTGAGCTCCTGTCATGCATGCAA
GCTTGATCCAGGACCCAACGCTGCCCGAGATGCGCCGCGTGCGGCTGCTGGAGATGGCGGACGCGATGGA
TATGTTCTGCCAAGGGTTGGTTTGCGCATTCACAGTTCTCCGCAAGAATTGATTGGCTCCAATTCTTGGA
GTGGTGAATCCGTTAGCGAGGTGCCGCCGGCTTCCATTCAGGTCGAGGTGGCCCGGCTCCATGCACCGCG
ACGCAACGCGGGGAGGCAGACAAGGTATAGGGCGGCGCCTACAATCCATGCCAACCCGTTCCATGTGCTC
GCCGAGGCGGCATAAATCGCCGTGACGATCAGCGGTCCAGTGATCGAAGTTAGGCTGGTAAGAGCCGCGA
GCGATCCTTGAAGCTGTCCCTGATGGTCGTCATCTACCTGCCTGGACAGCATGGCCTGCAACGCGGGCAT
CCCGATGCCGCCGGAAGCGAGAAGAATCATAATGGGGAAGGCCATCCAGCCTCGCGTCGCGAACGCCAGC
AAGACGTAGCCCAGCGCGTCGGCCGCCATGCCGGCGATAATGGCCTGCTTCTCGCCGAAACGTTTGGTGG
CGGGACCAGTGACGAAGGCTTGAGCGAGGGCGTGCAAGATTCCGAATACCGCAAGCGACAGGCCGATCAT
CGTCGCGCTCCAGCGAAAGCGGTCCTCGCCGAAAATGACCCAGAGCGCTGCCGGCACCTGTCCTACGAGT
TGCATGATAAAGAAGACAGTCATAAGTGCGGCGACGATAGTCATGCCCCGCGCCCACCGGAAGGAGCTGA
CTGGGTTGAAGGCTCTCAAGGGCATCGGTCGGCGCTCTCCCTTATGCGACTCCTGCATTAGGAAGCAGCC
CAGTAGTAGGTTGAGGCCGTTGAGCACCGCCGCCGCAAGGAATGGTGCATGTAAGGAGATGGCGCCCAAC
AGTCCCCCGGCCACGGGGCCTGCCACCATACCCACGCCGAAACAAGCGCTCATGAGCCCGAAGTGGCGAG
CCCGATCTTCCCCATCGGTGATGTCGGCGATATAGGCGCCAGCAACCGCACCTGTGGCGCCGGTGATGCC
GGCCACGATGCGTCCGGCGTAGAGAATCCACAGGACGGGTGTGGTCGCCATGATCGCGTAGTCGATAGTG
GCTCCAAGTAGCGAAGCGAGCAGGACTGGGCGGCGGCCAAAGCGGTCGGACAGTGCTCCGAGAACGGGTG
CGCATAGAAATTGCATCAACGCATATAGCGCTAGCAGCACGCCATAGTGACTGGCGATGCTGTCGGAATG
GACGATATCCCGCAAGAGGCCCGGCAGTACCGGCATAACCAAGCCTATGCCTACAGCATCCAGGGTGACG
GTGCCGAGGATGACGATGAGCGCATTGTTAGATTTCATACACGGTGCCTGACTGCGTTAGCAATTTAACT
GTGATAAACTACCGCATTAAAGCTAATCGATGATAAGCTGTCAAACATGAGAATTAATTCATGTTCTTTC
CTGCGTTATCCCCTGATTCTGTGGATAACCGTATTACCGCCTTTGAGTGAGCTGATACCGCTCGCCGCAG
CCGAACGACCGAGCGCAGCGAGTCAGTGAGCGAGGAAGCGGAAGAGCGCCCAATACGCAAACCGCCTCTC
CCCGCGCGTTGGCCGATTCATTAATGCAGCTGGCACGACAGGTTTCCCGACTGGAAAGCGGGCAGTGAGC
GCAACGCAATTAATGTGAGTTAGCTCACTCATTAGGCACCCCAGGCTTTACACTTTATGCTTCCGGCTCG
TATGTTGTGTGGAATTGTGAGCGGATAACAATTTCACACAGGAAACAGCTATGACCATGATTACGCCAAG
CTATTTAGGTGACACTATAGAATACTCAAGCTTGCATGACAGGAGCTCTCCCGCCATTCAGAGAAGAAAC
CAATTGTCCATATTGCATCAGACATTGCCGTCACTGCGTCTTTTACTGGCTCTTCTCGCTAACCCAACCG
GTAACCCCGCTTATTAAAAGCATTCTGTAACAAAGCGGGACCAAAGCCATGACAAAAACGCGTAACAAAA
GTGTCTATAATCACGGCAGAAAAGTCCACATTGATTATTTGCACGGCGTCACACTTTGCTATGCCATAGC
ATTTTTATCCATAAGATTAGCGGATCCTACCTGACGCTTTTTATCGCAACTCTCTACTGTTTCTCCATAC
CCGTTTTAGGAGGTACTGAGCATGCGTCTAGAGCTCGAGGTAGATCTGAAAGCTTGAATCGATGTACGTA
CTATACCGGTGCGAAACGGGAAGGTAAAAAGACAAAAAGTTGTTTTTAATACCTTTAAGTGATACCAGAT
GGCATTGCGCCATCTGGCAGAGTGATTAACTAAACATCGCAGTAATCGAGGCGCTTGCCAGAGAGTGGAA
ATGAACGTTAAACCCGACCATCGCGCCGCTGGCACCTTCATCGACATCAATACGTTCTATATCCAGCGCG
TGAACGGTAAAAATGTAGCGATGAGTTTCGCCTTTCGGCGGTGCTGCGCCATCGTACCCGGTTTTACCAA
AGTCGGTACGCGTCTGCAAAACGCCGTCTGGCATTGCTACCAGACCAGAGCCAAACCCTTGCGGTAATAC
GCGGGTATCAGCGGGTAAGTTAACAACTACCCAGTGCCACCAGCCGGAGCCGGTTGGCGCATCCGGGTCG
TAGCAGGTGACAACAAAACTTTTCGTTCCCGCAGGAACATCATCCCACGCCAGATGCGGTGAAATATTAT
CGCCATCGTAACCCATGCCGTTAAAGACATGACGATGCGGCAATTTATCGCCATCGCGCAGATCGTTACT
GATGAGTTTCATGAACCCTCCTTTCTTGTTTGCAGAAAGTGTAGCCAGAAACCCTCACGCGGACTTCTCG
TTATTGGCAAAAAAATGTTTCATCCTGTACCGCGCGGTTAACCGCTGCGGTCAGACGCTGCAACTGTTGC
GGGAGAATAATATAGGGCGGCATCAGGTAAATCAGTTTGCCAAAAGGCCGGATCCAGACACCCTGTTCGA
CAAAGAATTTTTGCAGCGCCGCCATATTCACCGGATGAGTGGTTTCGACCACGCCAATGGCCCCCAGTAC
GCGCACATCGGCAACCATTTCGGCATCACGGGCGGGGGCAAGTTGCTCGCGCAGCTGTACTTCAATATCC
GCCACCTGTTGCTGCCAGTCGCCAGATTCGAGAATCGCCAGGCTGGCGTTTGCTGCCGCGCAGGCCAGCG
GATTGCCCATAAAAGTTGGCCCATGCATAAAGCAACCGGCTTCACCGTTACTGATGGTTTCTGCAACCTC
GCGCGTGGTGAGTGTGGCGGAAAGGGTCATTGTGCCGCCGGTTAAGGCTTTACCGAGGCACAAAATGTCC
GGCGCGATTTCTGCATGTTCACAGGCAAACAGTTTCCCGGTACGACCAAATCCAGTGGCGATCTCGTCGG
CAATCAGCAAGATACCTTCGCGATCGCATATTTTGCGGATTCGTTTTAACCATTCCGGATGGTACATGCG
CATCCCGCCTGCGCCCTGGACAATCGGCTCAATGATCACCGCCGCGATTTCATGACGATGCGCCGCCATC
AGGCGGGCAAAGCCCACCATATCGCGCTCATCCCATTCGCCATCCATGCGGCTTTGCGGGGCGGGAGCAA
ACAGGTTTTCTGGCAGGTAGCCTTTCCACAGACTGTGCATTGAGTTATCCGGATCGCACACCGACATCGC
GCCAAAGGTATCGCCATGATAACCATTGCGGAAGGTCAGAAAACGCTGGCGCGCTTCGCCTTTGGCTTGC
CAGTACTGCAACGCCATTTTCATCGCCACTTCCACCGCTACGGAACCGGAGTCCGCGAGAAAAACGCACT
CCAGCGGTTGCGGCGTCATCGCCACCAGTTTGCGGCACAGCTCAATGGCTGGCGCATGGGTGATACCGCC
AAACATCACATGCGACATGGCATCAATTTGCGACTTCATCGCCGCATTAAGCTGCGGGTGATTGTAGCCG
TGGATCGCCGCCCACCAGGACGACATACCGTCAACCAGGCGTCTGCCGTCAGACAAAATCAGCTCGCAAC
CTTCGGCGCTCACCACCGGATAAACCGGCAGAGGGGAGGTCATGGATGTGTATGGGTGCCAGATATGGCG
TTGGTCAAAGGCAAGATCGTCCGTTGTCATAATCGACTTGTAAACCAAATTGAAAAGATTTAGGTTTACA
AGTCTACACCGAATTAACAACAAAAAACACGTTTTGGAGAAGCCCCATGGCTCACCGCCCACGCTGGACA
TTGTCGCAAGTCACAGAATTATTTGAAAAACCGTTGCTGGATCTGCTGTTTGAAGCGCAGCAGGTGCATC
GCCAGCATTTCGATCCTCGTCAGGTGCAGGTCAGCACGTTGCTGCATATGGCGCGCCTAGGCCAATTGGG
CCCGGGCATATGGGTGTGAAATACCGCACAGATGCGTAAGGAGAAAATACCGCATCAGGCGCTCTTCCGC
TTCCTCGCTCACTGACTCGCTGCGCTCGGTCGTTCGGCTGCGGCGAGCGGTATCAGCTCACTCAAAGGCG
GTAATACGGTTATCCACAGAATCAGGGGATAACGCAGGAAAGAACATGTGAGCAAAAGGCCAGCAAAAGG
CCAGGAACCGTAAAAAGGCCGCGTTGCTGGCGTTTTTCCATAGGCTCCGCCCCCCTGACGAGCATCACAA
AAATCGACGCTCAAGTCAGAGGTGGCGAAACCCGACAGGACTATAAAGATACCAGGCGTTTCCCCCTGGA
AGCTCCCTCGTGCGCTCTCCTGTTCCGACCCTGCCGCTTACCGGATACCTGTCCGCCTTTCTCCCTTCGG
GAAGCGTGGCGCTTTCTCATAGCTCACGCTGTAGGTATCTCAGTTCGGTGTAGGTCGTTCGCTCCAAGCT
GGGCTGTGTGCACGAACCCCCCGTTCAGCCCGACCGCTGCGCCTTATCCGGTAACTATCGTCTTGAGTCC
AACCCGGTAAGACACGACTTATCGCCACTGGCAGCAGCCACTGGTAACAGGATTAGCAGAGCGAGGTATG
TAGGCGGTGCTACAGAGTTCTTGAAGTGGTGGCCTAACTACGGCTACACTAGAAGGACAGTATTTGGTAT
CTGCGCTCTGCTGAAGCCAGTTACCTTCGGAAAAAGAGTTGGTAGCTCTTGATCCGGCAAACAAACCACC
GCTGGTAGCGGTGGTTTTTTTGTTTGCAAGCAGCAGATTACGCGCAGAAAAAAAGGATCTCAAGAAGATC
CTTTGATCTTTTCTACGGGGTCTGACGCTCAGTGGAACGAAAACTCACGTTAAGGGATTTTGGTCATGAG
ATTATCAAAAAGGATCTTCACCTAGATCCTTTTAAATTAAAAATGAAGTTTTAAATCAATCTAAAGTATA
TATGAGTAAACTTGGTCTGACAGTTACCAATGCTTAATCAGTGAGGCACCTATCTCAGCGATCTGTCTAT
TTCGTTCATCCATAGTTGCCTGACTCCCCGTCGTGTAGATAACTACGATACGGGAGGGCTTACCATCTGG
CCCCAGTGCTGCAATGATACCGCGAGACCCACGCTCACCGGCTCCAGATTTATCAGCAATAAACCAGCCA
GCCGGAAGGGCCGAGCGCAGAAGTGGTCCTGCAACTTTATCCGCCTCCATCCAGTCTATTAATTGTTGCC
GGGAAGCTAGAGTAAGTAGTTCGCCAGTTAATAGTTTGCGCAACGTTGTTGCCATTGCTGCAGGCATCGT
GGTGTCACGCTCGTCGTTTGGTATGGCTTCATTCAGCTCCGGTTCCCAACGATCAAGGCGAGTTACATGA
TCCCCCATGTTGTGCAAAAAAGCGGTTAGCTCCTTCGGTCCTCCGATCGTTGTCAGAAGTAAGTTGGCCG
CAGTGTTATCACTCATGGTTATGGCAGCACTGCATAATTCTCTTACTGTCATGCCATCCGTAAGATGCTT
TTCTGTGACTGGTGAGTACTCAACCAAGTCATTCTGAGAATAGTGTATGCGGCGACCGAGTTGCTCTTGC
CCGGCGTCAACACGGGATAATACCGCGCCACATAGCAGAACTTTAAAAGTGCTCATCATTGGAAAACGTT
CTTCGGGGCGAAAACTCTCAAGGATCTTACCGCTGTTGAGATCCAGTTCGATGTAACCCACTCGTGCACC
CAACTGATCTTCAGCATCTTTTACTTTCACCAGCGTTTCTGGGTGAGCAAAAACAGGAAGGCAAAATGCC
GCAAAAAAGGGAATAAGGGCGACACGGAAATGTTGAATACTCATACTCTTCCTTTTTCAATATTATTGAA
GCATTTATCAGGGTTATTGTCTCATGAGCGGATACATATTTGAATGTATTTAGAAAAATAAACAAATAGG
GGTTCCGCGCACATTTCCCCGAAAAGTGCCACCTGACGTCTAAGAAACCATTATTATCATGACATTAACC
TATAAAAATAGGCGTATCACGAG
