>Addgene plasmid #28035 | pTGV-Express-Tet SMR5918 | addgene partial sequence | sequence record 34354 | 28035 with M13pUC-rev (5' AGCGGATAACAATTTCACACAGG 3')
AGCTATTTAGGTGACACTATAGAATACTCAAGCTTGCATGCGTCTAGAGCTCGAGGTAGATCTGAAAGCT
TGAATCGATGTACGTACTATACCGGTGCGAACGGGAAGGTAAAAAGACAAAAAGTTGTTTTTAATACCTT
TAAGTGATACCAGATGGCATTGCGCCATCTGGCAGAGTGATTAACTAAACATCGCAGTAATCGAGGCGCT
TGCCAGAGAGTGGAAATGAACGTTAAACCCGACCATCGCGCCGCTGGCACCTTCATCGACATCAATACGT
TCTATATCCAGCGCGTGAACGGTAAAAATGTAGCGATGAGTTTCGCCTTTCGGCGGTGCTGCGCCATCGT
ACCCGGTTTTACCAAAGTCGGTACGCGTCTGCAAAACGCCGTCTGGCATTGCTACCAGACCAGAGCCAAA
CCCTTGCGGTAATACGCGGGTATCAGCGGGTAAGTTAACAACTACCCAGTGCCACCAGCCGGAGCCGGTT
GGCGCATCCGGGTCGTAGCAGGTGACAACAAAACTTTTCGTTCCCGCAGGAACATCATCCCACGCCAGAT
GCGGTGAAATATTATCGCCATCGTAACCCATGCCGTTAAAGACATGACGATGCGGCAATTTATCGCCATC
GCGCAGATCGTTACTGATGAGTTTCATGAACCCTCCTTTCTTGTTTGCAGAAAGTGTAGCCAGAAACCCT
CACGCGGACTTCTCGTTATTGGCAAAAAAATGTTTCATCCTGTACCGCGCGGTTAACCGCTGCGGTCAGA
CGCTGCAACTGTTGCGGGAGAATAATATAGGGCGGCATCAGGTAAATCAGTTTGCCAAAAGGCCGGATCC
AGACACCCTGTTCGACAAAGAATTTTTGCAGCGCCGCCATATTCACCGGATGAGTGGTTTCGACCACGCC
AATGGCCCCCAGTACGCGCACATCGGCAACCATTTCG
